Addgene plasmid #38886: JARID1C
Purpose: Bacterial expression for structure determination; may not be full ORF
Depositing lab: Nicola Burgess-Brown. Depositing organization: University of Oxford.
Backbone
  Vector backbone: pNIC28-Bsa4
  Backbone manufacturer: SGC
  Vector type: Bacterial Expression
Growth in bacteria
  Bacterial resistance: Kanamycin, 50 μg/mL
  Growth temperature: 37°C
  Growth strain: Mach1
  Copy number: Low Copy
Gene/Insert
  Gene/Insert name: JARID1C (alt names: Smcx homolog, X chromosome; XE169 gene; PDB:2JRZ)
  Species: H. sapiens (human)
  Insert size (bp): 432
  Entrez Gene: KDM5C (a.k.a. DXS1272E, JARID1C, MRX13, MRXJ, MRXSCJ, MRXSJ, SMCX, XE169)
  Tag / fusion protein: His Tev (N terminal on insert)
  Cloning method: Ligation Independent Cloning
  Sequencing primers: 5′ T7; 3′ T7-term
Terms and licenses: Academic/Nonprofit Terms; Industry Terms: Not Available to Industry
Depositor comments: http://www.thesgc.org/structures/2JRZ/ Alt_Gene_1=Smcx homolog, X chromosome; XE169 gene (selected mouse cDNA on X, human homolog of); SMC (mouse) homolog, X chromosome; Smcx homolog, X chromosome (mouse); Smcx homolog, X-linked (mouse)
How to cite: JARID1C was a gift from Nicola Burgess-Brown (Addgene plasmid # 38886 ; http://n2t.net/addgene:38886 ; RRID:Addgene_38886)
