[The description below was written by a language model from this plasmid's Addgene catalogue record.]
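Description:
JARID1C is a bacterial expression plasmid built on the pNIC28-Bsa4 backbone from the Structural Genomics Consortium, made to produce a fragment of the human histone lysine demethylase KDM5C (also known as JARID1C, SMCX or XE169) for structure determination. The plasmid is selected with kanamycin, is listed as low copy, and is propagated in the Mach1 cloning strain. No feature table accompanies the record, so the origin of replication and the exact regulatory elements are not itemised. The listed sequencing primers, T7 forward and T7 terminator, indicate that the insert sits between a T7 promoter and T7 terminator. With that arrangement, expression would depend on a host strain that supplies T7 RNA polymerase.

The insert is only 432 bp, and the record notes that it may not be the full open reading frame. Given the size of the KDM5C gene product, it clearly encodes a single domain-sized portion rather than the whole protein, but the record does not say which domain or residue range is included. It was introduced by ligation-independent cloning, the standard high-throughput route for this vector family. The fragment carries an N-terminal His tag followed by a TEV protease cleavage site. The tag allows capture by immobilised metal affinity chromatography, and TEV cleavage then removes it to leave near-native protein. The depositor links the construct to a deposited structure in the Protein Data Bank, consistent with its use for producing recombinant protein for structural and biophysical studies of this X-linked chromatin regulator. Distribution is restricted to academic and nonprofit users.
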