>Addgene plasmid #38886 | JARID1C | depositor partial sequence | sequence record 48944 | JARID1C sequence 432 bps
ATGCACCATCATCATCATCATTCTTCTGGTGTAGATCTGGGTACCGAGAACCTGTACTTCCAATCCATGA
ATGAGCTAGAGGCCCAGACGAGAGTGAAACTGAACTACTTGGACCAGATTGCCAAATTCTGGGAAATCCA
GGGCTCCTCCTTAAAGATTCCCAATGTAGAACGGCGGATCTTGGACCTCTACAGTCTCAGCAAAATTGTG
GTGGAGGAAGGTGGTTATGAAGCTATCTGCAAGGACCGTCGGTGGGCTCGGGTAGCCCAGCGCCTCAACT
ATCCACCAGGCAAAAATATTGGCTCCTTGCTACGCTCCCACTACGAACGCATTGTTTATCCCTATGAAAT
GTACCAGTCTGGAGCCAACCTTGTGTGTAACACACGTCCATTTGATAATGAGGAGAAGGACAAGTGACAG
TAAAGGTGGATA
