>Addgene plasmid #38886 | JARID1C | addgene partial sequence | sequence record 51247 | T7 5'-TAATACGACTCACTATAGGG-3'
TTTAACTTTAAGAAGGAGATATACATATGCACCATCATCATCATCATTCTTCTGGTGTAGATCTGGGTAC
CGAGAACCTGTACTTCCAATCCATGAATGAGCTAGAGGCCCAGACGAGAGTGAAACTGAACTACTTGGAC
CAGATTGCCAAATTCTGGGAAATCCAGGGCTCCTCCTTAAAGATTCCCAATGTAGAACGGCGGATCTTGG
ACCTCTACAGTCTCAGCAAAATTGTGGTGGAGGAAGGTGGTTATGAAGCTATCTGCAAGGACCGTCGGTG
GGCTCGGGTAGCCCAGCGCCTCAACTATCCACCAGGCAAAAATATTGGCTCCTTGCTACGCTCCCACTAC
GAACGCATTGTTTATCCCTATGAAATGTACCAGTCTGGAGCCAACCTTGTGTGTAACACACGTCCATTTG
ATAATGAGGAGAAGGACAAGTGACAGTAAAGGTGGATACGGATCCGAATTCGAGCTCCGTCGACAAGCTT
GCGGCCGCACTCGAGCACCACCACCACCACCACTGAGATCCGGCTGCTAACAAAGCCCGAAAGGAAGCTG
AGTTGGCTGCTGCCACCGCTGAGCAATAACTAGCATAACCCCTTGGGGCCTCTAAACGGGTCTTGAGGGG
TTTTTTGCTGAAAGGAGGAACTATATCCGGATTGGCGAATGGG
[80 nt withheld, positions 674-753]
